>Addgene plasmid #20513 | pWZL Neo Myr Flag LIMK2 | addgene partial sequence | sequence record 26338 | 20513 with pWZL-Fwd
CTCCTTCTCTAGGCGCCGGCCGGATCCAGAATTCGCCACCATGGGGTCTTCAAAATCTAAACCAAAGGAC
CCCAGCCAGCGCCGGCGCAGGATCCGAGGTTACCTTGACTACAAAGACGATGACGACAAGCAATTGACAA
GTTTGTACAAAAAAGTTGGCATGGGGAGTTACTTGTCAGTCCCGGCTTACTTCACCTCCAGAGACCTGTT
TCGGTGTTCAGAATGCCAGGATTCCCTCACCAACTGGTACTATGAGAAGGATGGGAAGCTCTACTGCCCC
AAGGACTACTGGGGGAAGTTTGGGGAGTTCTGTCATGGGTGCTCCCTGCTGATGACAGGGCCTTTTATGG
TGGCTGGGGAGTTCAAGTACCACCCAGAGTGCTTTGCCTGTATGAGCTGCAAGGTGATCATTGAGGATGG
GGATGCATATGCACTGGTGCAGCATGCCACCCTCTACTGTGGGAAGTGCCACAATGAGGTGGTGCTGGCA
CCCATGTTTGAGAGACTCTCCACAGAGTCTGTTCAGGAGCAGCTGCCCTACTCTGTCACGCTCATCTCCA
TGCCGGCCACCACTGAAGGCAGGCGGGGCTTCTCCGTGTCCGTGGAGAGTGCCTGCTCCAACTACGCCAC
CACTGTGCAAGTGAANGAGGTCAACCGGATGCACATCAGTCCCAACAATCGAAACGCCATCCACCCTGGG
GACCGCATCCTGGANATCAATGGGACCCCCGTCCGCACACTTCGAGT
