[The description below was written by a language model from this plasmid's Addgene catalogue record.]
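Description:
pWZL Neo Myr Flag LIMK2 is a retroviral mammalian expression plasmid built on the Gateway destination vector pWZL-Neo-Myr-Flag-DEST. It carries the human LIMK2 open reading frame (LIM domain kinase 2), which was first cloned into a Gateway entry vector and then transferred by an LR recombination reaction into the destination backbone. In bacteria the plasmid is selected with ampicillin, and a recombination-deficient strain is recommended because repeated retroviral sequences can otherwise rearrange. The copy number is listed as unknown. In mammalian cells, transduced populations are selected with G418 through the neomycin resistance marker. No feature table is provided, so the record does not state the promoter driving the insert, the origin of replication, or how the neomycin marker is expressed.

The key design feature is the pair of N-terminal tags supplied by the backbone. A myristoylation signal directs lipid modification of the fusion protein and so targets it to cellular membranes, a strategy commonly used to promote activation of kinases. The Flag epitope allows detection or immunoprecipitation of the expressed protein with standard anti-Flag antibodies.

The construct is one member of a library of myristoylated, Flag-tagged human kinase clones. This library was assembled for gain-of-function screening in an integrative genomics study that sought breast cancer oncogenes. Packaged as retrovirus, it can be used for stable expression of membrane-targeted LIMK2 in mammalian cells. The depositors note that the identity of the gene was verified, but that the insert was not fully sequenced, so minor mutations cannot be excluded.
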