Addgene plasmid #20513: pWZL Neo Myr Flag LIMK2
Depositing lab: William Hahn & Jean Zhao. Depositing organization: Dana-Farber Cancer Institute. Publication: Integrative Genomic Approaches Identify IKBKE as a Breast Cancer Oncogene (Kinase Library Clones). Boehm JS, Zhao JJ, Yao J, Kim SY, Firestein R, Dunn IF, Sjostrom SK, Garraway LA, Weremowicz S, Richardson AL, Greulich H, Stewart CJ, Mulvey LA, Shen RR, Ambrogio L, Hirozane-Kishikawa T, Hill DE, Vidal M, Meyerson M, Grenier JK, Hinkle G, Root DE, Roberts TM, Lander ES, Polyak K, Hahn WC. Cell. 2007 Jun 15. 129(6):1065-1079. 10.1016/j.cell.2007.03.052 PubMed 17574021.
Backbone
  Vector backbone: pWZL-Neo-Myr-Flag-DEST
  Backbone manufacturer: William Hahn Lab (available at Addgene, #15300)
  Vector type: Mammalian Expression, Retroviral
  Selectable markers: Neomycin (select with G418)
Growth in bacteria
  Bacterial resistance: Ampicillin, 100 μg/mL
  Growth temperature: 37°C
  Growth strain: Stbl3
  Growth instructions: Stbl3 cells to prevent recombination.
  Copy number: Unknown
Gene/Insert
  Gene/Insert name: LIMK2 (alt name: Lim domain kinase 2)
  Species: H. sapiens (human)
  GenBank ID: NM_ 001031801
  Entrez Gene: LIMK2
  Tag / fusion protein: Myr (N terminal on backbone); Flag (N terminal on backbone)
  Cloning method: Gateway Cloning
  Sequencing primers: 5′ pWZL-Fwd (GAA CCT CCT CGT TCG ACC); 3′ pWZL-Rev (TTC CGG GCC CTC ACA TTG)
Resource information
  A portion of this plasmid was derived from a plasmid made by: 2-A9
Terms and licenses: Academic/Nonprofit Terms; Industry Terms: Not Available to Industry
Depositor comments: ORFs were cloned into Gateway compatible pEntry vectors. An LR recombination reaction was performed to move the ORF to pWZL-Neo-Myr-Flag DEST such that the ORF would have 5' myristoylation and flag tags. This plasmid is part of a kinase library, and the gene has been verified, but has not been fully sequenced for minor mutations. Please see the following link for plasmids from this article that are not part of the kinase library http://www.addgene.org/pubmed/17574021
How to cite: pWZL Neo Myr Flag LIMK2 was a gift from William Hahn & Jean Zhao (Addgene plasmid # 20513 ; http://n2t.net/addgene:20513 ; RRID:Addgene_20513)
